Addgene plasmid #90017: pCDX2 ObLiGaRe Donor vector/EPB64
Purpose: Donor vector for ObLiGaRe/ZFN mediated targeting to CDX2 exon1 locus
Depositing lab: Eric-Paul Bennett. Depositing organization: University of Copenhagen. Publication: Precise integration of inducible transcriptional elements (PrIITE) enables absolute control of gene expression. Pinto R, Hansen L, Hintze J, Almeida R, Larsen S, Coskun M, Davidsen J, Mitchelmore C, David L, Troelsen JT, Bennett EP. Nucleic Acids Res. 2017 May 4. doi: 10.1093/nar/gkx371. PubMed 28472465.
Backbone
  Vector backbone: pUC57
  Backbone manufacturer: GeneWiz
  Total vector size (bp): 2500
  Vector type: Bacterial Expression
Growth in bacteria
  Bacterial resistance: Kanamycin, 50 μg/mL
  Growth temperature: 37°C
  Growth strain: DH5alpha
  Copy number: High Copy
Gene/Insert
  Gene/Insert name: MCS flanked by inverted CDX2 ZFN binding sites
  Species: H. sapiens (human)
  Insert size (bp): 173
  Entrez Gene: CDX2 (a.k.a. CDX-3, CDX2/AS, CDX3)
  Cloning method: Unknown
  Sequencing primers: 5′ M13for; 3′ M13rev
Terms and licenses: Academic/Nonprofit Terms; Industry Terms: Not Available to Industry
Depositor comments: The sequence of the CDX2 ZFN binding sites is AACCGCCGTAGTCCGGGTAccgcagGGGGCTGACGAAGTT.
How to cite: pCDX2 ObLiGaRe Donor vector/EPB64 was a gift from Eric-Paul Bennett (Addgene plasmid # 90017 ; http://n2t.net/addgene:90017 ; RRID:Addgene_90017)
