[The description below was written by a language model from this plasmid's Addgene catalogue record and pLannotate feature annotations shown in this document.]
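Description:
pCDX2 ObLiGaRe Donor vector/EPB64 is a small, high-copy bacterial cloning plasmid built on a pUC57 backbone. It serves as an empty donor scaffold for zinc-finger nuclease (ZFN)-mediated transgene integration at exon 1 of the human CDX2 locus. It is propagated in E. coli through a ColE1/pUC-type origin and selected with kanamycin; the KanR (aph(3')-Ia) gene is annotated downstream of an AmpR (bla) promoter. The catalogue lists a total size of about 2.5 kb, while the sequenced record is 2,749 nt. The other annotated elements are backbone remnants: a lacZα fragment with the lac promoter, operator and CAP binding site, an SP6 promoter, and short fragments of lacI, rop and the bom region.

The payload is a 173 bp insert consisting of a multiple cloning site flanked by inverted copies of the CDX2 ZFN binding sites. The feature table does not annotate this insert. Its position is therefore not recorded, although the M13 forward and reverse sequencing primers suggest it lies in the lacZα/polylinker region. In the ObLiGaRe (obligate ligation-gated recombination) strategy, the same ZFN pair that cuts the genomic target also cuts the donor. Because the donor sites are inverted, the compatible ends can be ligated into the chromosomal break by non-homologous end joining, and the resulting junctions no longer form a cleavable ZFN site, so the integration is retained.

The plasmid carries no mammalian promoter, reporter or selection cassette of its own. Users clone a cassette of interest into the MCS and co-deliver the donor with CDX2-specific ZFNs. The associated work applied this approach to the precise integration of inducible transcriptional elements for controlled gene expression.
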