Features (pLannotate 1.2.2; 11 found; start..end, strand, type, name):
    137..236     +  misc_feature   bom (fragment): basis of mobility region from pBR322
    242..395     -  CDS            lacZα (fragment): LacZα fragment of β-galactosidase; lacZ fragment
    435..453     -  promoter       SP6 promoter: promoter for bacteriophage SP6 RNA polymerase
    597..613     -  protein_bind   lac operator: The lac repressor binds to the lac operator to inhibit transcription in E. coli. This inhibition can be relieved by adding lactose or isopropyl-β-D-thiogalactopyranoside (IPTG). lac repressor encoded by lacI
    621..651     -  promoter       lac promoter: promoter for the E. coli lac operon
    666..687     -  protein_bind   CAP binding site: CAP binding activates transcription in the presence of cAMP. E. coli catabolite activator protein
    700..792     -  CDS            lacI (fragment): lac repressor; lacI; The lac repressor binds to the lac operator to inhibit transcription in E. coli. This inhibition can be relieved by adding lactose or isopropyl-β-D-thiogalactopyranoside (IPTG).
    975..1563    -  rep_origin     ori: high-copy-number ColE1/pMB1/pBR322/pUC origin of replication
   1734..2549    -  CDS            KanR: aminoglycoside phosphotransferase; aph(3')-Ia; confers resistance to kanamycin in bacteria or G418 (Geneticin®) in eukaryotes
   2550..2654    -  promoter       AmpR promoter: bla
   2749..35      +  CDS            rop (fragment) (across the origin): Rop protein, which maintains plasmids at low copy number; rop
>Addgene plasmid #90017 | pCDX2 ObLiGaRe Donor vector/EPB64 | addgene full sequence | sequence record 178059 | Addgene NGS Result
TCGCGCGTTTCGGTGATGACGGTGAAAACCTCTGACACATGCAGCTCCCGGAGACGGTCACAGCTTGTCT
GTAAGCGGATGCCGGGAGCAGACAAGCCCGTCAGGGCGCGTCAGCGGGTGTTGGCGGGTGTCGGGGCTGG
CTTAACTATGCGGCATCAGAGCAGATTGTACTGAGAGTGCACCATATGCGGTGTGAAATACCGCACAGAT
GCGTAAGGAGAAAATACCGCATCAGGCGCCATTCGCCATTCAGGCTGCGCAACTGTTGGGAAGGGCGATC
GGTGCGGGCCTCTTCGCTATTACGCCAGCTGGCGAAAGGGGGATGTGCTGCAAGGCGATTAAGTTGGGTA
ACGCCAGGGTTTTCCCAGTCACGACGTTGTAAAACGACGGCCAGTAACCGCCGTAGTCCGGGTACCGCAG
GGGGCTGACGAAGTTCTATAGTGTCACCTAAATCTTAATTAACTCGAGGATATCGTTTAAACAAGCTTGT
CGACGCTAGCAGGCCGGCGGATAACTAGCTGATCGCGGAACCGCCGTAGTCCGGGTACCGCAGGGGGCTG
ACGAAGTTCATGGTCATAGCTGTTTCCTGTGTGAAATTGTTATCCGCTCACAATTCCACACAACATACGA
GCCGGAAGCATAAAGTGTAAAGCCTGGGGTGCCTAATGAGTGAGCTAACTCACATTAATTGCGTTGCGCT
CACTGCCCGCTTTCCAGTCGGGAAACCTGTCGTGCCAGCTGCATTAATGAATCGGCCAACGCGCGGGGAG
AGGCGGTTTGCGTATTGGGCGCTCTTCCGCTTCCTCGCTCACTGACTCGCTGCGCTCGGTCGTTCGGCTG
CGGCGAGCGGTATCAGCTCACTCAAAGGCGGTAATACGGTTATCCACAGAATCAGGGGATAACGCAGGAA
AGAACATGTGAGCAAAAGGCCAGCAAAAGGCCAGGAACCGTAAAAAGGCCGCGTTGCTGGCGTTTTTCCA
TAGGCTCCGCCCCCCTGACGAGCATCACAAAAATCGACGCTCAAGTCAGAGGTGGCGAAACCCGACAGGA
CTATAAAGATACCAGGCGTTTCCCCCTGGAAGCTCCCTCGTGCGCTCTCCTGTTCCGACCCTGCCGCTTA
CCGGATACCTGTCCGCCTTTCTCCCTTCGGGAAGCGTGGCGCTTTCTCATAGCTCACGCTGTAGGTATCT
CAGTTCGGTGTAGGTCGTTCGCTCCAAGCTGGGCTGTGTGCACGAACCCCCCGTTCAGCCCGACCGCTGC
GCCTTATCCGGTAACTATCGTCTTGAGTCCAACCCGGTAAGACACGACTTATCGCCACTGGCAGCAGCCA
CTGGTAACAGGATTAGCAGAGCGAGGTATGTAGGCGGTGCTACAGAGTTCTTGAAGTGGTGGCCTAACTA
CGGCTACACTAGAAGAACAGTATTTGGTATCTGCGCTCTGCTGAAGCCAGTTACCTTCGGAAAAAGAGTT
GGTAGCTCTTGATCCGGCAAACAAACCACCGCTGGTAGCGGTGGTTTTTTTGTTTGCAAGCAGCAGATTA
CGCGCAGAAAAAAAGGATCTCAAGAAGATCCTTTGATCTTTTCTACGGGGTCTGACGCTCAGTGGAACGA
AAACTCACGTTAAGGGATTTTGGTCATGAGATTATCAAAAAGGATCTTCACCTAGATCCTTTTAAATTAA
AAATGAAGTTTTAAATCAATCTAAAGTATATATGAGTAAACTTGGTCTGACAGTTAGAAAAACTCATCGA
GCATCAAATGAAACTGCAATTTATTCATATCAGGATTATCAATACCATATTTTTGAAAAAGCCGTTTCTG
TAATGAAGGAGAAAACTCACCGAGGCAGTTCCATAGGATGGCAAGATCCTGGTATCGGTCTGCGATTCCG
ACTCGTCCAACATCAATACAACCTATTAATTTCCCCTCGTCAAAAATAAGGTTATCAAGTGAGAAATCAC
CATGAGTGACGACTGAATCCGGTGAGAATGGCAAAAGTTTATGCATTTCTTTCCAGACTTGTTCAACAGG
CCAGCCATTACGCTCGTCATCAAAATCACTCGCATCAACCAAACCGTTATTCATTCGTGATTGCGCCTGA
GCGAGACGAAATACGCGATCGCTGTTAAAAGGACAATTACAAACAGGAATCGAATGCAACCGGCGCAGGA
ACACTGCCAGCGCATCAACAATATTTTCACCTGAATCAGGATATTCTTCTAATACCTGGAATGCTGTTTT
CCCAGGGATCGCAGTGGTGAGTAACCATGCATCATCAGGAGTACGGATAAAATGCTTGATGGTCGGAAGA
GGCATAAATTCCGTCAGCCAGTTTAGTCTGACCATCTCATCTGTAACATCATTGGCAACGCTACCTTTGC
CATGTTTCAGAAACAACTCTGGCGCATCGGGCTTCCCATACAATCGATAGATTGTCGCACCTGATTGCCC
GACATTATCGCGAGCCCATTTATACCCATATAAATCAGCATCCATGTTGGAATTTAATCGCGGCCTAGAG
CAAGACGTTTCCCGTTGAATATGGCTCATACTCTTCCTTTTTCAATATTATTGAAGCATTTATCAGGGTT
ATTGTCTCATGAGCGGATACATATTTGAATGTATTTAGAAAAATAAACAAATAGGGGTTCCGCGCACATT
TCCCCGAAAAGTGCCACCTGACGTCTAAGAAACCATTATTATCATGACATTAACCTATAAAAATAGGCGT
ATCACGAGGCCCTTTCGTC
